>Addgene plasmid #130064 | pRDAX-501 C-Tag GFP[1] L20 Piezo1 mCherry | addgene full sequence | sequence record 462345 | Addgene NGS Result
GCCTGCCTCCAGGCCTCAATATTGGCCATTAGCCATATTATTCATTGGTTATATAGCATAAATCAATATT
GGCTATTGGCCATTGCATACGTTGTATCTATATCATAATATGTACATTTATATTGGCTCATGTCCAATAT
GACCGCCATGTTGGCATTGATTATTGACTAGTTATTAATAGTAATCAATTACGGGGTCATTAGTTCATAG
CCCATATATGGAGTTCCGCGTTACATAACTTACGGTAAATGGCCCGCCTGGCTGACCGCCCAACGACCCC
CGCCCATTGACGTCAATAATGACGTATGTTCCCATAGTAACGCCAATAGGGACTTTCCATTGACGTCAAT
GGGTGGAGTATTTACGGTAAACTGCCCACTTGGCAGTACATCAAGTGTATCATATGCCAAGTCCGCCCCC
TATTGACGTCAATGACGGTAAATGGCCCGCCTGGCATTATGCCCAGTACATGACCTTACGGGACTTTCCT
ACTTGGCAGTACATCTACGTATTAGTCATCGCTATTACCATGGTGATGCGGTTTTGGCAGTACACCAATG
GGCGTGGATAGCGGTTTGACTCACGGGGATTTCCAAGTCTCCACCCCATTGACGTCAATGGGAGTTTGTT
TTGGCACCAAAATCAACGGGACTTTCCAAAATGTCGTAATAACCCCGCCCCGTTGACGCAAATGGGCGGT
AGGCGTGTACGGTGGGAGGTCTATATAAGCAGAGCTCGTTTAGTGAACCGTCAGATCACTAGAAGCTTTA
TTGCGGTAGTTTATCACAGTTAAATTGCTAACGCAGTCAGTGCTTCTGACACAACAGTCTCGAACTTAAG
CTGCAGAAGTTGGTCGTGAGGCACTGGGCAGGTAAGTATCAAGGTTACAAGACAGGTTTAAGGAGACCAA
TAGAAACTGGGCTTGTCGAGACAGAGAAGACTCTTGCGTTTCTGATAGGCACCTATTGGTCTTACTGACA
TCCACTTTGCCTTTCTCTCCACAGGTGTCCACTCCCAGGCCACCATGGAGCCGCACGTGCTGGGCGCCGG
GCTCTACTGGCTGTTGCTGCCCTGCACGCTCCTGGCGGCCTCCCTGTTACGCTTCAATGCTCTCTCGCTG
GTCTATTTGCTGTTTCTACTGCTGCTGCCCTGGCTTCCAGGCCCCTCAAGACACAGCATACCAGGTCACA
CAGGTCGCCTGCTCCGTGCACTACTCTGCCTCAGCCTCCTCTTCCTGGTGGCCCACCTTGCCTTTCAGAT
ATGCCTACACACCGTGCCTCACCTGGACCAGTTTCTGGGACAAAACGGTAGCCTTTGGGTGAAGGTGTCT
CAACACATAGGGGTTACGAGGCTGGACCTGAAGGACATCTTTAACACCACCAGGCTGGTAGCACCTGACC
TGGGAGTGCTGCTGGCGTCCTCCCTTTGCCTTGGCCTCTGTGGACGCCTCACGAGGAAAGCCGGGCAGAG
TCGGCGCACCCAGGAGCTGCAGGATGATGACGATGACGATGATGACGACGATGAAGACATAGATGCTGCC
CCAGCCGTGGGGCTGAAGGGAGCCCCTGCCCTGGCAACCAAACGCAGGCTGTGGCTGGCCTCCCGCTTCC
GGGTCACGGCCCACTGGCTGCTGATGACCTCTGGACGGACGCTGGTCATTGTGTTGCTGGCCCTGGCAGG
CATAGCCCACCCTTCGGCCTTCTCCAGCATCTACCTGGTGGTGTTCCTGGCCATCTGCACCTGGTGGTCC
TGTCACTTTCCTCTCAGCCCCCTGGGCTTTAACACCCTCTGTGTCATGGTGAGCTGTTTTGGTGCCGGCC
ATCTCATTTGCCTATACTGCTATCAGACACCATTTATCCAGGACATGTTACCCCCTGGGAACATCTGGGC
CAGGCTATTTGGTCTCAAGAACTTCGTAGACCTCCCTAACTACTCCAGCCCCAACGCCCTGGTACTCAAC
ACTAAGCACGCCTGGCCCATCTATGTGAGTCCCGGAATCCTGCTGCTGCTATATTACACAGCCACCTCTC
TCCTGAAGCTCCACAAGAGCTGTCCCTCAGAGCTGAGGAAGGAGACACCCAGGGAGGATGAGGAGCATGA
GCTGGAACTGGACCACCTGGAGCCAGAGCCCCAGGCTAGGGACGCCACCCAGGGTGAGATGCCCATGACC
ACGGAACCTGACCTTGACAACTGCACCGTGCATGTACTAACCAGCCAGAGCCCTGTCCGCCAGCGTCCAG
TTCGCCCCAGGCTGGCTGAGCTGAAAGAGATGTCACCGCTACATGGCCTGGGCCACCTCATCATGGACCA
GAGCTATGTGTGTGCCCTGATTGCCATGATGGTGTGGAGCATCATGTACCACAGTTGGCTGACCTTCGTC
CTGCTGCTCTGGGCCTGCCTCATCTGGACGGTGCGTAGCCGTCACCAGCTGGCTATGCTCTGCTCGCCCT
GCATCCTGCTGTATGGGCTGACGCTCTGCTGCCTGAGGTATGTGTGGGCCATGGAACTTCCTGAGCTGCC
CACCACCCTGGGCCCTGTCAGCCTGCACCAGTTGGGACTGGAACACACACGCTACCCTTGCCTGGACCTC
GGTGCCATGCTCCTCTATCTGCTCACATTCTGGCTCCTTCTGCGTCAGTTCGTGAAGGAGAAGCTGCTGA
AGAAGCAAAAGGTGCCTGCGGCGCTGCTGGAGGTCACGGTGGCCGACACTGAGCCCACACAGACCCAGAC
GCTGCTGCGGAGCCTGGGGGAGCTGGTCACCGGCATCTACGTCAAATACTGGATCTATGTGTGCGCCGGC
ATGTTCATTGTGGTCAGCTTCGCCGGCCGCCTGGTGGTCTACAAAATCGTCTACATGTTCCTCTTCCTGC
TGTGCCTCACCTTGTTCCAGGTCTACTACACCCTGTGGAGGAAGCTGCTACGTGTCTTCTGGTGGCTCGT
GGTGGCCTATACAATGCTCGTGCTCATCGCTGTGTACACCTTCCAGTTCCAGGACTTCCCCACCTATTGG
CGCAACCTCACGGGCTTCACAGACGAGCAGTTGGGCGACCTGGGCCTGGAGCAGTTCAGTGTGTCGGAGC
TCTTTTCCAGTATCCTCATCCCTGGCTTCTTCCTGCTGGCCTGCATCCTGCAGCTGCACTACTTCCACAG
ACCGTTCATGCAGCTCACTGACCTGGAGCACGTGCCGCCACCAGGCACCCGCCACCCTCGATGGGCTCAC
AGGCAGGATGCAGTGAGCGAGGCCCCTCTGCTTGAGCATCAGGAGGAAGAGGAAGTCTTCAGGGAAGATG
GGCAGAGCATGGATGGGCCCCACCAGGCCACACAGGTCCCTGAGGGTACGGCCAGCAAGTGGGGCCTGGT
GGCTGACCGGCTGCTGGACCTAGCGGCCAGCTTCTCGGCTGTCCTCACCCGAATCCAGGTGTTCGTTCGG
CGCTTGCTAGAACTTCACGTCTTCAAGCTGGTGGCCCTCTACACTGTCTGGGTGGCCCTGAAAGAAGTGT
CTGTGATGAACCTGCTGCTGGTGGTGCTATGGGCCTTCGCCTTGCCCTATCCGCGCTTCCGGCCCATGGC
TTCCTGCCTGTCCACCGTGTGGACCTGTATCATCATTGTATGCAAGATGCTCTATCAGCTCAAGATTGTC
AACCCGCATGAGTACTCCAGCAACTGCACTGAGCCCTTCCCCAACAATACCAACTTGCAGCCTTTGGAGA
TCAACCAGTCTTTGCTGTACCGTGGCCCTGTTGACCCTGCCAACTGGTTTGGGGTGCGGAAGGGTTACCC
CAACTTGGGCTATATCCAGAACCACCTGCAGATCCTTCTGTTGCTGGTGTTTGAGGCCGTGGTGTACCGG
CGCCAAGAGCACTACCGCCGGCAGCACCAGCAGGCCCCTCTGCCCGCCCAGGCTGTGTGCGCAGATGGCA
CCCGCCAGAGGTTGGACCAGGACCTACTTAGCTGCCTCAAGTATTTCATCAACTTCTTCTTCTACAAATT
CGGGCTGGAGATCTGCTTCTTGATGGCCGTGAATGTGATTGGGCAGCGTATGAACTTCATGGTGATCTTA
CACGGTTGCTGGTTGGTGGCCATCCTTACACGCCGGCGCCGTGAGGCCATCGCCCGCCTCTGGCCTAACT
ACTGTCTGTTCCTCACGCTGTTCCTGCTGTACCAGTACCTGCTGTGTTTGGGCATGCCCCCTGCACTGTG
CATTGACTATCCATGGCGCTGGAGCAAGGCCATCCCCATGAATTCCGCCCTCATCAAGTGGCTGTACCTA
CCTGACTTCTTCAGAGCCCCCAACTCCACCAACCTTATCAGTGACTTCCTCCTGCTGCTTTGCGCCTCCC
AGCAGTGGCAGGTCTTCTCAGCGGAGCGAACGGAGGAGTGGCAACGCATGGCGGGCATCAACACTGACCA
CCTGGAGCCCCTGCGTGGGGAGCCCAACCCTATACCCAACTTCATCCACTGCAGGTCCTATCTGGATATG
CTGAAGGTGGCCGTCTTCCGCTACCTGTTCTGGCTGGTGCTCGTTGTGGTGTTTGTTGCGGGGGCCACCC
GCATAAGCATCTTCGGGCTGGGGTACCTGCTAGCCTGCTTCTACCTGCTGCTGTTTGGCACTACCCTGCT
GCAGAAGGACACGCGAGCCCAGCTCGTGCTGTGGGACTGCCTCATCCTCTATAATGTCACTGTCATCATC
TCTAAGAATATGCTGTCGCTCCTGTCCTGTGTCTTCGTGGAGCAAATGCAGAGCAACTTCTGCTGGGTCA
TCCAGCTCTTCAGCCTCGTGTGCACAGTCAAAGGCTACTATGATCCCAAAGAGATGATGACCAGGGACCG
GGACTGCCTGCTGCCTGTGGAGGAGGCCGGGATCATCTGGGACAGTATCTGCTTCTTCTTCCTGCTCTTG
CAACGGCGCATCTTTCTCAGCCACTACTTCCTGCATGTCAGCGCTGACCTGAAAGCCACAGCCCTGCAGG
CATCCAGGGGCTTTGCCCTCTACAATGCAGCCAACCTGAAGAGCATCAACTTCCATCGCCAGATTGAGGA
GAAGTCCCTGGCCCAGCTGAAAAGACAGATGAAGCGCATCCGTGCCAAACAGGAGAAGTACAGGCAGAGC
CAGGCAAGTCGTGGCCAACTCCAGTCCAAAGACCCTCAGGATCCCAGCCAGGAGCCAGGGCCTGACAGCC
CAGGGGGCTCCTCCCCGCCACGGAGACAGTGGTGGCGCCCCTGGCTGGACCACGCCACAGTCATCCACTC
TGGCGACTACTTCCTGTTTGAGTCAGATAGCGAGGAGGAAGAGGAGGCCCTACCTGAGGACCCCAGGCCT
GCAGCTCAGAGTGCCTTCCAGATGGCATACCAGGCATGGGTAACCAATGCCCAGACAGTGCTGAGGCAGC
GTCGGGAGCGGGCACGGCAGGAGCGGGCAGAGCAGCTGGCTTCTGGAGGTGACTTGAACCCAGATGTGGA
ACCAGTAGATGTCCCAGAAGATGAGATGGCAGGCCGTAGCCACATGATGCAGCGTGTGCTAAGCACCATG
CAGTTCCTGTGGGTGCTGGGCCAGGCCACGGTAGACGGGCTGACGCGCTGGCTGCGTGCATTCACGAAGC
ACCACCGCACCATGAGCGATGTGCTGTGCGCAGAGCGCTACCTGCTCACCCAGGAGCTTCTTCGGGTTGG
AGAGGTACGCCGAGGTGTGCTGGACCAGCTTTATGTGGGTGAAGATGAGGCCACATTGTCAGGTCCCGTG
GAGACCCGGGATGGACCCAGCACAGCCTCAAGTGGGCTGGGAGCCGAAGAGCCTTTGAGTAGCATGACAG
ACGACACCAGCAGCCCCCTGAGCACAGGCTATAACACCCGCAGTGGCAGTGAGGAGATTGTCACCGACGC
TGGGGACCTCCAGGCTGGGACCTCCCTGCACGGCTCCCAAGAGCTTTTAGCCAATGCTCGTACCCGGATG
CGCACGGCCAGCGAGCTGCTACTGGATAGGCGCCTGCATATCCCTGAGCTGGAGGAGGCCGAGCGGTTTG
AGGCACAGCAGGGCCGGACTCTGCGGCTGCTCAGGGCTGGGTACCAGTGCGTGGCGGCACACTCGGAGCT
GCTCTGTTACTTCATCATCATCCTTAACCACATGGTGACAGCCTCGGCTGCCTCCCTGGTGCTGCCCGTG
CTTGTGTTCCTGTGGGCCATGCTGACCATCCCGAGGCCTAGCAAGCGCTTTTGGATGACAGCTATCGTCT
TCACTGAGGTCATGGTGGTCACCAAATACCTGTTCCAGTTCGGCTTCTTCCCCTGGAACAGCTACGTTGT
GCTGCGGCGCTATGAGAACAAGCCCTACTTCCCTCCGCGAATCCTGGGCCTTGAGAAAACGGACAGCTAC
ATCAAGTATGACCTGGTGCAGCTCATGGCCCTCTTCTTCCACCGCTCGCAGCTACTGTGTTATGGCCTCT
GGGACCATGAGGAGGATCGCTATCCCAAGGACCATTGCAGGAGTAGTGTGAAGGACCGGGAGGCCAAGGA
AGAGCCAGAAGCTAAGCTGGAATCGCAGTCTGAGACAGGCACTGGGCATCCCAAGGAGCCAGTGTTGGCC
GGTACTCCCAGGGACCACATCCAAGGGAAAGGAAGTATTAGATCCAAGGATGTTATCCAAGATCCCCCAG
AGGACCTTAAGCCCCGGCACACGAGGCACATCAGCATACGCTTCAGGAGGCGCAAGGAGACTCCAGGACC
CAAAGGAACAGCAGTCATGGAGACTGAGCACGAGGAGGGAGAAGGAAAAGAAACTACAGAGAGAAAGAGG
CCGCGTCACACTCAAGAAAAATCGAAGTTTCGGGAGAGAATGAAGGCAGCTGGGCGCCGGCTGCAGAGCT
TCTGTGTGTCACTGGCCCAGAGCTTCTACCAACCCTTGCAGCGTTTCTTCCATGACATTCTGCACACAAA
GTACCGGGCGGCCACCGACGTCTACGCCCTCATGTTCCTGGCCGATATTGTCGACATCATCATCATCATC
TTTGGTTTTTGGGCTTTTGGGAAGCACTCTGCAGCCACAGACATTGCATCCTCGCTGTCAGATGACCAGG
TGCCACAGGCCTTCCTGTTCATGCTGCTGGTCCAGTTTGGCACCATGGTCATCGACCGTGCCCTCTACCT
GCGCAAGACTGTCCTGGGAAAGCTGGCCTTTCAGGTGGTCCTGGTGGTGGCGATTCACATCTGGATGTTC
TTTATCTTACCGGCTGTCACTGAGAGGATGTTCAGCCAGAATGCGGTGGCACAGCTGTGGTACTTCGTCA
AGTGCATTTACTTTGCCCTGTCCGCCTACCAGATCCGCTGTGGCTACCCCACCCGTATCTTGGGCAACTT
CCTCACCAAGAAATACAACCATCTAAACCTCTTCCTTTTCCAGGGGTTCCGTCTAGTGCCGTTCCTGGTG
GAGCTGCGGGCCGTCATGGACTGGGTGTGGACCGACACCACGCTGTCCCTGTCCAACTGGATGTGTGTGG
AAGACATCTATGCCAACATCTTTATCATCAAGTGCAGCCGAGAGACAGAGAAGAAATACCCCCAGCCCAA
GGGGCAGAAGAAGAAGAAAATTGTCAAGTATGGTATGGGAGGCCTCATTATCCTCTTCCTCATCGCCATC
ATCTGGTTCCCTCTGCTCTTCATGTCACTGATCCGCTCTGTGGTCGGGGTCGTCAACCAGCCCATTGATG
TCACCGTCACCCTCAAGCTAGGCGGCTATGAGCCACTGTTCACCATGAGCGCCCAGCAGCCATCCATTGT
GCCATTCACACCCCAGGCCTACGAGGAGCTGTCCCAGCAGTTTGACCCCTATCCACTAGCCATGCAGTTC
ATTAGCCAGTACAGTCCTGAGGACATCGTCACTGCACAGATCGAGGGCAGCTCGGGGGCGCTGTGGCGCA
TCAGCCCACCCAGCCGAGCCCAGATGAAGCAGGAGCTGTACAACGGCACAGCCGACATTACACTGCGCTT
TACCTGGAATTTCCAAAGGGACCTGGCCAAGGGTGGCACTGTGGAGTATACTAATGAGAAGCACACCTTG
GAGCTGGCCCCCAACAGTACGGCACGAAGGCAGCTGGCCCAACTGCTCGAGGGCAGACCTGACCAGTCAG
TGGTCATTCCCCATCTCTTCCCCAAGTACATTCGTGCTCCCAATGGGCCTGAAGCCAACCCTGTGAAGCA
GCTGCAGCCAGATGAGGAAGAGGACTACCTTGGTGTGCGCATCCAGCTGCGGAGGGAGCAAGTGGGCACA
GGGGCCTCTGGGGAGCAAGCGGGCACCAAGGCCTCCGACTTCCTCGAGTGGTGGGTCATCGAGCTGCAGG
ACTGCAAGGCTGACTGCAACCTGCTGCCCATGGTCATCTTCAGTGACAAGGTCAGCCCACCTAGCCTGGG
CTTCCTGGCCGGCTACGGGATTGTGGGGCTGTATGTCTCCATCGTGCTGGTGGTTGGCAAGTTTGTGCGG
GGCTTCTTCAGCGAGATCTCTCACTCCATCATGTTCGAGGAACTGCCGTGTGTGGACCGCATCCTCAAGC
TGTGCCAGGACATCTTCTTGGTGCGCGAGACCCGGGAGCTGGAGCTGGAGGAGGAGCTATACGCCAAGCT
CATCTTCCTGTACCGATCTCCAGAGACCATGATTAAGTGGACACGTGAGAGGGAGGGGAGTCCTGGCGGT
GGATCCGGAGGCTCTGGGAGCTCTGCCAGCGGTGGCAGCACCTCCGATCTGCCTGATGACCACTACCTGA
GCACACAGACCATCCTCTCCAAGGACCTTAACTAAGAATTCAGATCCGCCCCTCTCCCTCCCCCCCCCCT
AACGTTACTGGCCGAAGCCGCTTGGAATAAGGCCGGTGTGCGTTTGTCTATATGTTATTTTCCACCATAT
TGCCGTCTTTTGGCAATGTGAGGGCCCGGAAACCTGGCCCTGTCTTCTTGACGAGCATTCCTAGGGGTCT
TTCCCCTCTCGCCAAAGGAATGCAAGGTCTGTTGAATGTCGTGAAGGAAGCAGTTCCTCTGGTAGCTTCT
TGAAGACAAACAACGTCTGTAGCGACCCTTTGCAGGCAGCGGAACCCCCCACCTGGCGACAGGTGCCTCT
GCGGCCAAAAGCCACGTGTATAAGATACACCTGCAAAGGCGGCACAACCCCAGTGCCACGTTGTGAGTTG
GATAGTTGTGGAAAGAGTCAAATGGCTCTCCTCAAGCGTATTCAACAAGGGGCTGAAGGATGCCCAGAAG
GTACCCCATTGTATGGGATCTGATCTGGGGCCTCGGTACACATGCTTTACATGTGTTTAGTCGAGGTTAA
AAAAACGTCTAGGCCCCCCGAACCACGGGGACGTGGTTTTCCTTTGAAAAACACGATGATAATATGGCCA
CAACCATGGTGAGCAAGGGCGAGGAGGATAACATGGCCATCATCAAGGAGTTCATGCGCTTCAAGGTGCA
CATGGAGGGCTCCGTGAACGGCCACGAGTTCGAGATCGAGGGCGAGGGCGAGGGCCGCCCCTACGAGGGC
ACCCAGACCGCCAAGCTGAAGGTGACCAAGGGTGGCCCCCTGCCCTTCGCCTGGGACATCCTGTCCCCTC
AGTTCATGTACGGCTCCAAGGCCTACGTGAAGCACCCCGCCGACATCCCCGACTACTTGAAGCTGTCCTT
CCCCGAGGGCTTCAAGTGGGAGCGCGTGATGAACTTCGAGGACGGCGGCGTGGTGACCGTGACCCAGGAC
TCCTCCCTGCAGGACGGCGAGTTCATCTACAAGGTGAAGCTGCGCGGCACCAACTTCCCCTCCGACGGCC
CCGTAATGCAGAAGAAGACCATGGGCTGGGAGGCCTCCTCCGAGCGGATGTACCCCGAGGACGGCGCCCT
GAAGGGCGAGATCAAGCAGAGGCTGAAGCTGAAGGACGGCGGCCACTACGACGCTGAGGTCAAGACCACC
TACAAGGCCAAGAAGCCCGTGCAGCTGCCCGGCGCCTACAACGTCAACATCAAGTTGGACATCACCTCCC
ACAACGAGGACTACACCATCGTGGAACAGTACGAACGCGCCGAGGGCCGCCACTCCACCGGCGGCATGGA
CGAGCTGTACAAGTAAACCGGTGCTCGAGGTACCGATGAATAGCTAAGGTCGAGGCCGCAGGTAAGTATC
AAGGTTACAAGACAGGTTTAAGGAGACCAATAGAAACTGGGCTTGTCGAGACAGAGAAGACTCTTGCGTT
TCTGATAGGCACCTATTGGTCTTACTGACATCCACTTTGCCTTTCTCTCCACAGGTGTCGACAATCAACC
TCTGGATTACAAAATTTGTGAAAGATTGACTGGTATTCTTAACTATGTTGCTCCTTTTACGCTATGTGGA
TACGCTGCTTTAATGCCTTTGTATCATGCTATTGCTTCCCGTATGGCTTTCATTTTCTCCTCCTTGTATA
AATCCTGGTTGCTGTCTCTTTATGAGGAGTTGTGGCCCGTTGTCAGGCAACGTGGCGTGGTGTGCACTGT
GTTTGCTGACGCAACCCCCACTGGTTGGGGCATTGCCACCACCTGTCAGCTCCTTTCCGGGACTTTCGCT
TTCCCCCTCCCTATTGCCACGGCGGAACTCATCGCCGCCTGCCTTGCCCGCTGCTGGACAGGGGCTCGGC
TGTTGGGCACTGACAATTCCGTGGTGTTGTCGGGGAAGCTGACGTCCTTTCCATGGCTGCTCGCCTGTGT
TGCCACCTGGATTCTGCGCGGGACGTCCTTCTGCTACGTCCCTTCGGCCCTCAATCCAGCGGACCTTCCT
TCCCGCGGCCTGCTGCCGGCTCTGCGGCCTCTTCCGCGTCTTCGCCTTCGCCCTCAGACGAGTCGGATCT
CCCTTTGGGCCGCCTCCCCGCCTGGAATTCGAGCTCGGTACGATCAGCCTCGACTGTGCCTTCTAGTTGC
CAGCCATCTGTTGTTTGCCCCTCCCCCGTGCCTTCCTTGACCCTGGAAGGTGCCACTCCCACTGTCCTTT
CCTAATAAAATGAGGAAATTGCATCGCATTGTCTGAGTAGGTGTCATTCTATTCTGGGGGGTGGGGTGGG
GCAGGACAGCAAGGGGGAGGATTGGGAAGACAATAGCCCAGCTTTTGTTCCCTTTAGTGAGGGTTAATTG
CGCGCTTGGCGTAATCATGGTCATAGCTGTTTCCTGTGTGAAATTGTTATCCGCTAATTCACTCCTCAGG
TGCAGGCTGCCTATCAGAAGGTGGTGGCTGGTGTGGCCAATGCCCTGGCTCACAAATACCACTGAGATCT
TTTTCCCTCTGCCAAAAATTATGGGGACATCATGAAGCCCCTTGAGCATCTGACTTCTGGCTAATAAAGG
AAATTTATTTTCATTGCAATAGTGTGTTGGAATTTTTTGTGTCTCTCACTCGGAAGGACATATGGGAGGG
CAAATCATTTAAAACATCAGAATGAGTATTTGGTTTAGAGTTTGGCAACATATGCCCATATGCTGGCTGC
CATGAACAAAGGTTGGCTATAAAGAGGTCATCAGTATATGAAACAGCCCCCTGCTGTCCATTCCTTATTC
CATAGAAAAGCCTTGACTTGAGGTTAGATTTTTTTTATATTTTGTTTTGTGTTATTTTTTTCTTTAACAT
CCCTAAAATTTTCCTTACATGTTTTACTAGCCAGATTTTTCCTCCTCTCCTGACTACTCCCAGTCATAGC
TGTCCCTCTTCTCTTATGGAGATCGGCCGGCCGCCGGCGTCGACGCGCGCGGCCGCGGCGCGCCGTTGCT
GGCGTTTTTCCATAGGCTCCGCCCCCCTGACGAGCATCACAAAAATCGACGCTCAAGTCAGAGGTGGCGA
AACCCGACAGGACTATAAAGATACCAGGCGTTTCCCCCTGGAAGCTCCCTCGTGCGCTCTCCTGTTCCGA
CCCTGCCGCTTACCGGATACCTGTCCGCCTTTCTCCCTTCGGGAAGCGTGGCGCTTTCTCATAGCTCACG
CTGTAGGTATCTCAGTTCGGTGTAGGTCGTTCGCTCCAAGCTGGGCTGTGTGCACGAACCCCCCGTTCAG
CCCGACCGCTGCGCCTTATCCGGTAACTATCGTCTTGAGTCCAACCCGGTAAGACACGACTTATCGCCAC
TGGCAGCAGCCACTGGTAACAGGATTAGCAGAGCGAGGTATGTAGGCGGTGCTACAGAGTTCTTGAAGTG
GTGGCCTAACTACGGCTACACTAGAAGAACAGTATTTGGTATCTGCGCTCTGCTGAAGCCAGTTACCTTC
GGAAAAAGAGTTGGTAGCTCTTGATCCGGCAAACAAACCACCGCTGGTAGCGGTGGTTTTTTTGTTTGCA
AGCAGCAGATTACGCGCAGAAAAAAAGGATCTCAAGAAGATCCTTTGATCTTTTCTACGGGGTCTGACGC
TCAGTGGAACGAAAACTCACGTTAAGGGATTTTGGTCATGAGATTATCAAAAAGGATCTTCACCTAGATC
CTTTTAAATTAAAAATGAAGTTTTAAATCAATCTAAAGTATATATGAGTAAACTTGGTCTGACAGTTACC
AATGCTTAATCAGTGAGGCACCTATCTCAGCGATCTGTCTATTTCGTTCATCCATAGTTGCCTGACTCCC
CGTCGTGTAGATAACTACGATACGGGAGGGCTTACCATCTGGCCCCAGTGCTGCAATGATACCGCGAGAC
CCACGCTCACCGGCTCCAGATTTATCAGCAATAAACCAGCCAGCCGGAAGGGCCGAGCGCAGAAGTGGTC
CTGCAACTTTATCCGCCTCCATCCAGTCTATTAATTGTTGCCGGGAAGCTAGAGTAAGTAGTTCGCCAGT
TAATAGTTTGCGCAACGTTGTTGCCATTGCTACAGGCATCGTGGTGTCACGCTCGTCGTTTGGTATGGCT
TCATTCAGCTCCGGTTCCCAACGATCAAGGCGAGTTACATGATCCCCCATGTTGTGCAAAAAAGCGGTTA
GCTCCTTCGGTCCTCCGATCGTTGTCAGAAGTAAGTTGGCCGCAGTGTTATCACTCATGGTTATGGCAGC
ACTGCATAATTCTCTTACTGTCATGCCATCCGTAAGATGCTTTTCTGTGACTGGTGAGTACTCAACCAAG
TCATTCTGAGAATAGTGTATGCGGCGACCGAGTTGCTCTTGCCCGGCGTCAATACGGGATAATACCGCGC
CACATAGCAGAACTTTAAAAGTGCTCATCATTGGAAAACGTTCTTCGGGGCGAAAACTCTCAAGGATCTT
ACCGCTGTTGAGATCCAGTTCGATGTAACCCACTCGTGCACCCAACTGATCTTCAGCATCTTTTACTTTC
ACCAGCGTTTCTGGGTGAGCAAAAACAGGAAGGCAAAATGCCGCAAAAAAGGGAATAAGGGCGACACGGA
AATGTTGAATACTCATACTCTTCCTTTTTCAATATTATTGAAGCATTTATCAGGGTTATTGTCTCATGAG
CGGATACATATTTGAATGTATTTAGAAAAATAAACAAATAGGGGTTCCGCGCACATTTCCCCGAAAAGTG
CCACCTGACGTCTAAGAAACCATTATTATCATGACATTAACCTATAAAAATAGGCGTATCACGAGGCCCT
TTCGTCTACGCGCGCGCCGGCGGCGCGCCGTCGACGGCCGGCCGCGGCCGC
Features (pLannotate 1.2.2; 16 found; start..end, strand, type, name):
    155..532     +  enhancer       CMV enhancer: human cytomegalovirus immediate early enhancer
    534..733     +  promoter       CMV promoter: human cytomegalovirus (CMV) immediate early promoter
    872..1004    +  intron         chimeric intron: chimera between introns from human β-globin and immunoglobulin heavy chain genes
   1025..8665    +  CDS            Piezo1: PIEZ1_MOUSE - Also known as Fam38a. Experimental evidence at protein level: Swiss-Prot protein existence level 1. Pore-forming subunit of a mechanosensitive non-specific cation channel. Generates currents characterized by a linear current- voltage relationship that are sensitive to ruthenium red and gadolinium. Plays a key role in epithelial cell adhesion by maintaining integrin activation through R-Ras recruitment to the ER, most probably in its activated state, and subsequent stimulation of calpain signaling. In the kidney, may contribute to the detection of intraluminal pressure changes and
   8729..8782    +  CDS            Superfolder GFP (fragment): Superfolder GFP is a basic (constitutively fluorescent) green fluorescent protein published in 2005, derived from Aequorea victoria. It is reported to be a very rapidly-maturing weak dimer.
   8799..9385    +  misc_feature   IRES2: internal ribosome entry site (IRES) of the encephalomyocarditis virus (EMCV)
   9386..10093   +  CDS            mCherry: mCherry is a basic (constitutively fluorescent) red fluorescent protein published in 2004, derived from Discosoma sp.. It is reported to be a very rapidly-maturing monomer with low acid sensitivity.
  10142..10274   +  intron         chimeric intron: chimera between introns from human β-globin and immunoglobulin heavy chain genes
  10283..10871   +  misc_feature   WPRE: woodchuck hepatitis virus posttranscriptional regulatory element
  10904..11015   +  polyA_signal   bGH poly(A) signal: bovine growth hormone polyadenylation signal
  11111..11129   -  promoter       T3 promoter: promoter for bacteriophage T3 RNA polymerase
  11188..11262   +  CDS            HBB (fragment): HBB_PONPY - Experimental evidence at transcript level: Swiss-Prot protein existence level 2. Involved in oxygen transport from the lung to the various peripheral tissues. From Pongo pygmaeus (Bornean orangutan).
  11333..11388   +  polyA_signal   β-globin poly(A) signal: rabbit β-globin polyadenylation signal (Gil and Proudfoot, 1987)
  11767..12355   -  rep_origin     ori: high-copy-number ColE1/pMB1/pBR322/pUC origin of replication
  12526..13386   -  CDS            AmpR: β-lactamase; bla; confers resistance to ampicillin, carbenicillin, and related antibiotics
  13387..13491   -  promoter       AmpR promoter: bla
