[The description below was written by a language model from this plasmid's Addgene catalogue record and pLannotate feature annotations shown in this document.]
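Description:
pRDAX-501 C-Tag GFP[1] L20 Piezo1 mCherry is a 13.6 kb mammalian expression plasmid on a custom-built backbone, designed as a protein–protein interaction vector for bimolecular or trimolecular fluorescence complementation (BiFC/TriFC) assays. It is maintained in E. coli through a high-copy ColE1/pUC-type origin and selected with ampicillin via the β-lactamase gene and its native promoter.

The expression cassette is driven by the human cytomegalovirus immediate early enhancer and promoter, followed by a chimeric β-globin/immunoglobulin intron that promotes efficient processing of the transcript. The main open reading frame encodes mouse Piezo1 (Fam38a), the pore-forming subunit of a mechanosensitive non-selective cation channel. A short gap after the Piezo1 coding sequence, presumably the "L20" linker in the name, leads into a very small fragment of superfolder GFP, so Piezo1 carries a C-terminal split-GFP tag (the "GFP[1]" piece). This fragment is not fluorescent on its own; green signal is expected only when it is brought together with the complementary GFP portion(s) supplied on partner constructs, reporting proximity between Piezo1 and a candidate interactor. Downstream, an EMCV IRES allows cap-independent translation of mCherry from the same mRNA, giving a constitutive red marker that identifies transfected cells and can serve as a reference for expression level independently of complementation.

The transcript is finished with a second copy of the chimeric intron, a WPRE to enhance RNA stability and expression, and the bovine growth hormone polyadenylation signal. Further downstream lie a T3 promoter, a β-globin fragment and a rabbit β-globin poly(A) signal, which appear to be backbone remnants. The record does not state the cloning sites used.
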