Addgene plasmid #130064: pRDAX-501 C-Tag GFP[1] L20 Piezo1 mCherry
Purpose: PPI (BiFC/TriFC) assay vector
Depositing lab: Gary Lewin. Depositing organization: Max-Delbrueck-Centrum fuer Molekulare Medizin (MDC).
Backbone
  Vector backbone: custom built
  Vector type: Mammalian Expression
Growth in bacteria
  Bacterial resistance: Ampicillin, 100 μg/mL
  Growth temperature: 37°C
  Growth strain: DH5alpha
  Copy number: High Copy
Gene/Insert
  Gene/Insert name: Piezo1
  Species: M. musculus (mouse)
  Entrez Gene: Piezo1 (a.k.a. 9630020g22, Fam38a, mKIAA0233)
  Cloning method: Restriction Enzyme; 5′ cloning site unknown (unknown if destroyed); 3′ cloning site unknown (unknown if destroyed)
Terms and licenses: Academic/Nonprofit Terms; Industry Terms: Not Available to Industry
How to cite: pRDAX-501 C-Tag GFP[1] L20 Piezo1 mCherry was a gift from Gary Lewin (Addgene plasmid # 130064 ; http://n2t.net/addgene:130064 ; RRID:Addgene_130064)
